Addgene plasmid #41816: hCas9_D10A
Purpose: Expresses human codon optimized Cas9 D10A mutant which functions as a nickase for genome engineering
Depositing lab: George Church. Depositing organization: Harvard Medical School. Publication: RNA-Guided Human Genome Engineering via Cas9. Mali P, Yang L, Esvelt KM, Aach J, Guell M, Dicarlo JE, Norville JE, Church GM. Science. 2013 Feb 15;339(6121):823-6. doi: 10.1126/science.1232033 PubMed 23287722.
Backbone
  Vector backbone: pcDNA3.3-TOPO
  Backbone manufacturer: Invitrogen
  Vector type: Mammalian Expression, CRISPR
Growth in bacteria
  Bacterial resistance: Ampicillin, 100 μg/mL
  Growth temperature: 37°C
  Growth strain: Stbl3
  Copy number: Unknown
Gene/Insert
  Gene/Insert name: Cas9_D10A
  Insert size (bp): 4140
  Mutation: human codon-optimized, D10A nickase
  Promoter: CMV
  Cloning method: TOPO Cloning
  Sequencing primers: 5′ CMV_F
Terms and licenses: Academic/Nonprofit Terms; Industry Terms: Not Available to Industry
Depositor comments: For additional information: http://arep.med.harvard.edu/human_crispr/
How to cite: hCas9_D10A was a gift from George Church (Addgene plasmid # 41816 ; http://n2t.net/addgene:41816 ; RRID:Addgene_41816)
