[The description below was written by a language model from this plasmid's Addgene catalogue record and pLannotate feature annotations shown in this document.]
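Description:
hCas9_D10A is a mammalian expression plasmid built on the pcDNA3.3-TOPO backbone that carries a human codon-optimized Streptococcus pyogenes Cas9 bearing the D10A substitution. This change inactivates the RuvC catalytic domain, so the enzyme cuts only one strand of its RNA-specified target and acts as a nickase rather than generating double-strand breaks. The roughly 4.1 kb insert was introduced by TOPO cloning downstream of the human cytomegalovirus immediate-early enhancer and promoter. In the circular 9,553 nt sequence these two elements are contiguous across the numbering origin, with the enhancer at the end of the record and the promoter at the start. Transcripts are terminated by the herpes simplex virus thymidine kinase polyadenylation signal. The annotation tool labels the coding sequence generically as Cas9, and no separate tags or localization signals are annotated. The plasmid has no guide RNA cassette, so a guide must be supplied from a separate construct.

For propagation in E. coli the plasmid has a high-copy ColE1/pUC-type origin and a β-lactamase gene under its own promoter conferring ampicillin resistance, along with an f1 phage origin. A second mammalian cassette places the neomycin phosphotransferase gene under the SV40 enhancer/early promoter with an SV40 polyadenylation signal, which in principle permits G418 selection of transfected cells. Short fragments of ble, lacI, the bGH poly(A) signal and the bom region, as well as the lac promoter/operator, are backbone remnants with no apparent role. The construct is used for RNA-guided genome engineering in human cells where single-strand nicks are wanted, for example to favour homology-directed repair.
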