Features (pLannotate 1.2.2; 18 found; start..end, strand, type, name):
      1..204     +  promoter       CMV promoter: human cytomegalovirus (CMV) immediate early promoter
    319..4422    +  CDS            Cas9: Cas9 (Csn1) endonuclease from the Streptococcus pyogenes Type II CRISPR/Cas system generates RNA-guided double strand breaks in DNA
   4554..4602    +  polyA_signal   HSV TK poly(A) signal: herpes simplex virus thymidine kinase polyadenylation signal (Cole and Stacy, 1985)
   4693..4709    -  polyA_signal   bGH poly(A) signal (fragment): bovine growth hormone polyadenylation signal
   4804..5232    +  rep_origin     f1 ori (sequence partly withheld): f1 bacteriophage origin of replication; arrow indicates direction of (+) strand synthesis
   5246..5575    +  promoter       SV40 promoter: SV40 enhancer and early promoter
   5642..6433    +  CDS            neo: KKA2_KLEPN - Also known as kan, nptII. Experimental evidence at protein level: Swiss-Prot protein existence level 1. Resistance to kanamycin, neomycin, paromomycin, ribostamycin, butirosin and gentamicin B. From Klebsiella pneumoniae.
   6459..6617    +  CDS            ble (fragment): BLE_KLEPN - Experimental evidence at protein level: Swiss-Prot protein existence level 1. Binding protein with a strong affinity to the bleomycin family of antibiotics. Binds to CL990; an antimitotic-antibiotic compound. From Klebsiella pneumoniae.
   6612..6733    +  polyA_signal   SV40 poly(A) signal: SV40 polyadenylation signal
   6806..6822    -  protein_bind   lac operator: The lac repressor binds to the lac operator to inhibit transcription in E. coli. This inhibition can be relieved by adding lactose or isopropyl-β-D-thiogalactopyranoside (IPTG). lac repressor encoded by lacI
   6830..6860    -  promoter       lac promoter: promoter for the E. coli lac operon
   6875..6896    -  protein_bind   CAP binding site: CAP binding activates transcription in the presence of cAMP. E. coli catabolite activator protein
   6909..7001    -  CDS            lacI (fragment): lac repressor; lacI; The lac repressor binds to the lac operator to inhibit transcription in E. coli. This inhibition can be relieved by adding lactose or isopropyl-β-D-thiogalactopyranoside (IPTG).
   7184..7772    -  rep_origin     ori: high-copy-number ColE1/pMB1/pBR322/pUC origin of replication
   7943..8803    -  CDS            AmpR: β-lactamase; bla; confers resistance to ampicillin, carbenicillin, and related antibiotics
   8804..8908    -  promoter       AmpR promoter: bla
   8967..9019    -  misc_feature   bom (fragment): basis of mobility region from pBR322
   9174..9553    +  enhancer       CMV enhancer: human cytomegalovirus immediate early enhancer
>Addgene plasmid #41816 | hCas9_D10A | addgene full sequence | sequence record 116715 | Addgene NGS Result
GTGATGCGGTTTTGGCAGTACATCAATGGGCGTGGATAGCGGTTTGACTCACGGGGATTTCCAAGTCTCC
ACCCCATTGACGTCAATGGGAGTTTGTTTTGGCACCAAAATCAACGGGACTTTCCAAAATGTCGTAACAA
CTCCGCCCCATTGACGCAAATGGGCGGTAGGCGTGTACGGTGGGAGGTCTATATAAGCAGAGCTCGTTTA
GTGAACCGTCAGATCGCCTGGAGACGCCATCCACGCTGTTTTGACCTCCATAGAAGACACCGGGACCGAT
CCAGCCTCCGGACTCTAGAGGATCGAACCCTTGCCACCATGGACAAGAAGTACTCCATTGGGCTCGCTAT
CGGCACAAACAGCGTCGGCTGGGCCGTCATTACGGACGAGTACAAGGTGCCGAGCAAAAAATTCAAAGTT
CTGGGCAATACCGATCGCCACAGCATAAAGAAGAACCTCATTGGCGCCCTCCTGTTCGACTCCGGGGAGA
CGGCCGAAGCCACGCGGCTCAAAAGAACAGCACGGCGCAGATATACCCGCAGAAAGAATCGGATCTGCTA
CCTGCAGGAGATCTTTAGTAATGAGATGGCTAAGGTGGATGACTCTTTCTTCCATAGGCTGGAGGAGTCC
TTTTTGGTGGAGGAGGATAAAAAGCACGAGCGCCACCCAATCTTTGGCAATATCGTGGACGAGGTGGCGT
ACCATGAAAAGTACCCAACCATATATCATCTGAGGAAGAAGCTTGTAGACAGTACTGATAAGGCTGACTT
GCGGTTGATCTATCTCGCGCTGGCGCATATGATCAAATTTCGGGGACACTTCCTCATCGAGGGGGACCTG
AACCCAGACAACAGCGATGTCGACAAACTCTTTATCCAACTGGTTCAGACTTACAATCAGCTTTTCGAAG
AGAACCCGATCAACGCATCCGGAGTTGACGCCAAAGCAATCCTGAGCGCTAGGCTGTCCAAATCCCGGCG
GCTCGAAAACCTCATCGCACAGCTCCCTGGGGAGAAGAAGAACGGCCTGTTTGGTAATCTTATCGCCCTG
TCACTCGGGCTGACCCCCAACTTTAAATCTAACTTCGACCTGGCCGAAGATGCCAAGCTTCAACTGAGCA
AAGACACCTACGATGATGATCTCGACAATCTGCTGGCCCAGATCGGCGACCAGTACGCAGACCTTTTTTT
GGCGGCAAAGAACCTGTCAGACGCCATTCTGCTGAGTGATATTCTGCGAGTGAACACGGAGATCACCAAA
GCTCCGCTGAGCGCTAGTATGATCAAGCGCTATGATGAGCACCACCAAGACTTGACTTTGCTGAAGGCCC
TTGTCAGACAGCAACTGCCTGAGAAGTACAAGGAAATTTTCTTCGATCAGTCTAAAAATGGCTACGCCGG
ATACATTGACGGCGGAGCAAGCCAGGAGGAATTTTACAAATTTATTAAGCCCATCTTGGAAAAAATGGAC
GGCACCGAGGAGCTGCTGGTAAAGCTTAACAGAGAAGATCTGTTGCGCAAACAGCGCACTTTCGACAATG
GAAGCATCCCCCACCAGATTCACCTGGGCGAACTGCACGCTATCCTCAGGCGGCAAGAGGATTTCTACCC
CTTTTTGAAAGATAACAGGGAAAAGATTGAGAAAATCCTCACATTTCGGATACCCTACTATGTAGGCCCC
CTCGCCCGGGGAAATTCCAGATTCGCGTGGATGACTCGCAAATCAGAAGAGACCATCACTCCCTGGAACT
TCGAGGAAGTCGTGGATAAGGGGGCCTCTGCCCAGTCCTTCATCGAAAGGATGACTAACTTTGATAAAAA
TCTGCCTAACGAAAAGGTGCTTCCTAAACACTCTCTGCTGTACGAGTACTTCACAGTTTATAACGAGCTC
ACCAAGGTCAAATACGTCACAGAAGGGATGAGAAAGCCAGCATTCCTGTCTGGAGAGCAGAAGAAAGCTA
TCGTGGACCTCCTCTTCAAGACGAACCGGAAAGTTACCGTGAAACAGCTCAAAGAAGACTATTTCAAAAA
GATTGAATGTTTCGACTCTGTTGAAATCAGCGGAGTGGAGGATCGCTTCAACGCATCCCTGGGAACGTAT
CACGATCTCCTGAAAATCATTAAAGACAAGGACTTCCTGGACAATGAGGAGAACGAGGACATTCTTGAGG
ACATTGTCCTCACCCTTACGTTGTTTGAAGATAGGGAGATGATTGAAGAACGCTTGAAAACTTACGCTCA
TCTCTTCGACGACAAAGTCATGAAACAGCTCAAGAGGCGCCGATATACAGGATGGGGGCGGCTGTCAAGA
AAACTGATCAATGGGATCCGAGACAAGCAGAGTGGAAAGACAATCCTGGATTTTCTTAAGTCCGATGGAT
TTGCCAACAGGAACTTCATGCAGTTGATCCATGATGACTCTCTCACCTTTAAGGAGGACATCCAGAAAGC
ACAAGTTTCTGGCCAGGGGGACAGTCTTCACGAGCACATCGCTAATCTTGCAGGTAGCCCAGCTATCAAA
AAGGGAATACTGCAGACCGTTAAGGTCGTGGATGAACTCGTCAAAGTAATGGGAAGGCATAAGCCCGAGA
ATATCGTTATCGAGATGGCCCGAGAGAACCAAACTACCCAGAAGGGACAGAAGAACAGTAGGGAAAGGAT
GAAGAGGATTGAAGAGGGTATAAAAGAACTGGGGTCCCAAATCCTTAAGGAACACCCAGTTGAAAACACC
CAGCTTCAGAATGAGAAGCTCTACCTGTACTACCTGCAGAACGGCAGGGACATGTACGTGGATCAGGAAC
TGGACATCAATCGGCTCTCCGACTACGACGTGGATCATATCGTGCCCCAGTCTTTTCTCAAAGATGATTC
TATTGATAATAAAGTGTTGACAAGATCCGATAAAAATAGAGGGAAGAGTGATAACGTCCCCTCAGAAGAA
GTTGTCAAGAAAATGAAAAATTATTGGCGGCAGCTGCTGAACGCCAAACTGATCACACAACGGAAGTTCG
ATAATCTGACTAAGGCTGAACGAGGTGGCCTGTCTGAGTTGGATAAAGCCGGCTTCATCAAAAGGCAGCT
TGTTGAGACACGCCAGATCACCAAGCACGTGGCCCAAATTCTCGATTCACGCATGAACACCAAGTACGAT
GAAAATGACAAACTGATTCGAGAGGTGAAAGTTATTACTCTGAAGTCTAAGCTGGTCTCAGATTTCAGAA
AGGACTTTCAGTTTTATAAGGTGAGAGAGATCAACAATTACCACCATGCGCATGATGCCTACCTGAATGC
AGTGGTAGGCACTGCACTTATCAAAAAATATCCCAAGCTTGAATCTGAATTTGTTTACGGAGACTATAAA
GTGTACGATGTTAGGAAAATGATCGCAAAGTCTGAGCAGGAAATAGGCAAGGCCACCGCTAAGTACTTCT
TTTACAGCAATATTATGAATTTTTTCAAGACCGAGATTACACTGGCCAATGGAGAGATTCGGAAGCGACC
ACTTATCGAAACAAACGGAGAAACAGGAGAAATCGTGTGGGACAAGGGTAGGGATTTCGCGACAGTCCGG
AAGGTCCTGTCCATGCCGCAGGTGAACATCGTTAAAAAGACCGAAGTACAGACCGGAGGCTTCTCCAAGG
AAAGTATCCTCCCGAAAAGGAACAGCGACAAGCTGATCGCACGCAAAAAAGATTGGGACCCCAAGAAATA
CGGCGGATTCGATTCTCCTACAGTCGCTTACAGTGTACTGGTTGTGGCCAAAGTGGAGAAAGGGAAGTCT
AAAAAACTCAAAAGCGTCAAGGAACTGCTGGGCATCACAATCATGGAGCGATCAAGCTTCGAAAAAAACC
CCATCGACTTTCTCGAGGCGAAAGGATATAAAGAGGTCAAAAAAGACCTCATCATTAAGCTTCCCAAGTA
CTCTCTCTTTGAGCTTGAAAACGGCCGGAAACGAATGCTCGCTAGTGCGGGCGAGCTGCAGAAAGGTAAC
GAGCTGGCACTGCCCTCTAAATACGTTAATTTCTTGTATCTGGCCAGCCACTATGAAAAGCTCAAAGGGT
CTCCCGAAGATAATGAGCAGAAGCAGCTGTTCGTGGAACAACACAAACACTACCTTGATGAGATCATCGA
GCAAATAAGCGAATTCTCCAAAAGAGTGATCCTCGCCGACGCTAACCTCGATAAGGTGCTTTCTGCTTAC
AATAAGCACAGGGATAAGCCCATCAGGGAGCAGGCAGAAAACATTATCCACTTGTTTACTCTGACCAACT
TGGGCGCGCCTGCAGCCTTCAAGTACTTCGACACCACCATAGACAGAAAGCGGTACACCTCTACAAAGGA
GGTCCTGGACGCCACACTGATTCATCAGTCAATTACGGGGCTCTATGAAACAAGAATCGACCTCTCTCAG
CTCGGTGGAGACAGCAGGGCTGACCCCAAGAAGAAGAGGAAGGTGTGAAAGGGTTCGATCCCTACCGGTT
AGTAATGAGTTTAAACGGGGGAGGCTAACTGAAACACGGAAGGAGACAATACCGGAAGGAACCCGCGCTA
TGACGGCAATAAAAAGACAGAATAAAACGCACGGGTGTTGGGTCGTTTGTTCATAAACGCGGGGTTCGGT
CCCAGGGCTGGCACTCTGTCGATACCCCACCGAGACCCCATTGGGGCCAATACGCCCGCGTTTCTTCCTT
TTCCCCACCCCACCCCCCAAGTTCGGGTGAAGGCCCAGGGCTCGCAGCCAACGTCGGGGCGGCAGGCCCT
GCCATAGCAGATCTGCGCAGCTGGGGCTCTAGGGGGTATCCCC
[124 nt withheld, positions 4804-4927]
C
[91 nt withheld, positions 4929-5019]
A
[49 nt withheld, positions 5021-5069]
CCTTTGACGTTGGAGTCCACGTTCTTT
[37 nt withheld, positions 5097-5133]
ACCCTATCTCGGTCTATTCTTTTGATTTATAAGGGATTTTGCCGATTTCGGCCTATTGGTTAAAAAATGA
GCTGATTTAACAAAAATTTAACGCGAATTAATTCTGTGGAATGTGTGTCAGTTAGGGTGTGGAAAGTCCC
CAGGCTCCCCAGCAGGCAGAAGTATGCAAAGCATGCATCTCAATTAGTCAGCAACCAGGTGTGGAAAGTC
CCCAGGCTCCCCAGCAGGCAGAAGTATGCAAAGCATGCATCTCAATTAGTCAGCAACCATAGTCCCGCCC
CTAACTCCGCCCATCCCGCCCCTAACTCCGCCCAGTTCCGCCCATTCTCCGCCCCATGGCTGACTAATTT
TTTTTATTTATGCAGAGGCCGAGGCCGCCTCTGCCTCTGAGCTATTCCAGAAGTAGTGAGGAGGCTTTTT
TGGAGGCCTAGGCTTTTGCAAAAAGCTCCCGGGAGCTTGTATATCCATTTTCGGATCTGATCAAGAGACA
GGATGAGGATCGTTTCGCATGATTGAACAAGATGGATTGCACGCAGGTTCTCCGGCCGCTTGGGTGGAGA
GGCTATTCGGCTATGACTGGGCACAACAGACAATCGGCTGCTCTGATGCCGCCGTGTTCCGGCTGTCAGC
GCAGGGGCGCCCGGTTCTTTTTGTCAAGACCGACCTGTCCGGTGCCCTGAATGAACTGCAGGACGAGGCA
GCGCGGCTATCGTGGCTGGCCACGACGGGCGTTCCTTGCGCAGCTGTGCTCGACGTTGTCACTGAAGCGG
GAAGGGACTGGCTGCTATTGGGCGAAGTGCCGGGGCAGGATCTCCTGTCATCTCACCTTGCTCCTGCCGA
GAAAGTATCCATCATGGCTGATGCAATGCGGCGGCTGCATACGCTTGATCCGGCTACCTGCCCATTCGAC
CACCAAGCGAAACATCGCATCGAGCGAGCACGTACTCGGATGGAAGCCGGTCTTGTCGATCAGGATGATC
TGGACGAAGAGCATCAGGGGCTCGCGCCAGCCGAACTGTTCGCCAGGCTCAAGGCGCGCATGCCCGACGG
CGAGGATCTCGTCGTGACCCATGGCGATGCCTGCTTGCCGAATATCATGGTGGAAAATGGCCGCTTTTCT
GGATTCATCGACTGTGGCCGGCTGGGTGTGGCGGACCGCTATCAGGACATAGCGTTGGCTACCCGTGATA
TTGCTGAAGAGCTTGGCGGCGAATGGGCTGACCGCTTCCTCGTGCTTTACGGTATCGCCGCTCCCGATTC
GCAGCGCATCGCCTTCTATCGCCTTCTTGACGAGTTCTTCTGAGCGGGACTCTGGGGTTCGCGAAATGAC
CGACCAAGCGACGCCCAACCTGCCATCACGAGATTTCGATTCCACCGCCGCCTTCTATGAAAGGTTGGGC
TTCGGAATCGTTTTCCGGGACGCCGGCTGGATGATCCTCCAGCGCGGGGATCTCATGCTGGAGTTCTTCG
CCCACCCCAACTTGTTTATTGCAGCTTATAATGGTTACAAATAAAGCAATAGCATCACAAATTTCACAAA
TAAAGCATTTTTTTCACTGCATTCTAGTTGTGGTTTGTCCAAACTCATCAATGTATCTTATCATGTCTGT
ATACCGTCGACCTCTAGCTAGAGCTTGGCGTAATCATGGTCATAGCTGTTTCCTGTGTGAAATTGTTATC
CGCTCACAATTCCACACAACATACGAGCCGGAAGCATAAAGTGTAAAGCCTGGGGTGCCTAATGAGTGAG
CTAACTCACATTAATTGCGTTGCGCTCACTGCCCGCTTTCCAGTCGGGAAACCTGTCGTGCCAGCTGCAT
TAATGAATCGGCCAACGCGCGGGGAGAGGCGGTTTGCGTATTGGGCGCTCTTCCGCTTCCTCGCTCACTG
ACTCGCTGCGCTCGGTCGTTCGGCTGCGGCGAGCGGTATCAGCTCACTCAAAGGCGGTAATACGGTTATC
CACAGAATCAGGGGATAACGCAGGAAAGAACATGTGAGCAAAAGGCCAGCAAAAGGCCAGGAACCGTAAA
AAGGCCGCGTTGCTGGCGTTTTTCCATAGGCTCCGCCCCCCTGACGAGCATCACAAAAATCGACGCTCAA
GTCAGAGGTGGCGAAACCCGACAGGACTATAAAGATACCAGGCGTTTCCCCCTGGAAGCTCCCTCGTGCG
CTCTCCTGTTCCGACCCTGCCGCTTACCGGATACCTGTCCGCCTTTCTCCCTTCGGGAAGCGTGGCGCTT
TCTCATAGCTCACGCTGTAGGTATCTCAGTTCGGTGTAGGTCGTTCGCTCCAAGCTGGGCTGTGTGCACG
AACCCCCCGTTCAGCCCGACCGCTGCGCCTTATCCGGTAACTATCGTCTTGAGTCCAACCCGGTAAGACA
CGACTTATCGCCACTGGCAGCAGCCACTGGTAACAGGATTAGCAGAGCGAGGTATGTAGGCGGTGCTACA
GAGTTCTTGAAGTGGTGGCCTAACTACGGCTACACTAGAAGAACAGTATTTGGTATCTGCGCTCTGCTGA
AGCCAGTTACCTTCGGAAAAAGAGTTGGTAGCTCTTGATCCGGCAAACAAACCACCGCTGGTAGCGGTGG
TTTTTTTGTTTGCAAGCAGCAGATTACGCGCAGAAAAAAAGGATCTCAAGAAGATCCTTTGATCTTTTCT
ACGGGGTCTGACGCTCAGTGGAACGAAAACTCACGTTAAGGGATTTTGGTCATGAGATTATCAAAAAGGA
TCTTCACCTAGATCCTTTTAAATTAAAAATGAAGTTTTAAATCAATCTAAAGTATATATGAGTAAACTTG
GTCTGACAGTTACCAATGCTTAATCAGTGAGGCACCTATCTCAGCGATCTGTCTATTTCGTTCATCCATA
GTTGCCTGACTCCCCGTCGTGTAGATAACTACGATACGGGAGGGCTTACCATCTGGCCCCAGTGCTGCAA
TGATACCGCGAGACCCACGCTCACCGGCTCCAGATTTATCAGCAATAAACCAGCCAGCCGGAAGGGCCGA
GCGCAGAAGTGGTCCTGCAACTTTATCCGCCTCCATCCAGTCTATTAATTGTTGCCGGGAAGCTAGAGTA
AGTAGTTCGCCAGTTAATAGTTTGCGCAACGTTGTTGCCATTGCTACAGGCATCGTGGTGTCACGCTCGT
CGTTTGGTATGGCTTCATTCAGCTCCGGTTCCCAACGATCAAGGCGAGTTACATGATCCCCCATGTTGTG
CAAAAAAGCGGTTAGCTCCTTCGGTCCTCCGATCGTTGTCAGAAGTAAGTTGGCCGCAGTGTTATCACTC
ATGGTTATGGCAGCACTGCATAATTCTCTTACTGTCATGCCATCCGTAAGATGCTTTTCTGTGACTGGTG
AGTACTCAACCAAGTCATTCTGAGAATAGTGTATGCGGCGACCGAGTTGCTCTTGCCCGGCGTCAATACG
GGATAATACCGCGCCACATAGCAGAACTTTAAAAGTGCTCATCATTGGAAAACGTTCTTCGGGGCGAAAA
CTCTCAAGGATCTTACCGCTGTTGAGATCCAGTTCGATGTAACCCACTCGTGCACCCAACTGATCTTCAG
CATCTTTTACTTTCACCAGCGTTTCTGGGTGAGCAAAAACAGGAAGGCAAAATGCCGCAAAAAAGGGAAT
AAGGGCGACACGGAAATGTTGAATACTCATACTCTTCCTTTTTCAATATTATTGAAGCATTTATCAGGGT
TATTGTCTCATGAGCGGATACATATTTGAATGTATTTAGAAAAATAAACAAATAGGGGTTCCGCGCACAT
TTCCCCGAAAAGTGCCACCTGACGTCGACGGATCGGGAGATCTCCCGATCCCCTATGGTGCACTCTCAGT
ACAATCTGCTCTGATGCCGCATAGTTAAGCCAGTATCTGCTCCCTGCTTGTGTGTTGGAGGTCGCTGAGT
AGTGCGCGAGCAAAATTTAAGCTACAACAAGGCAAGGCTTGACCGACAATTGCATGAAGAATCTGCTTAG
GGTTAGGCGTTTTGCGCTGCTTCGCGATGTACGGGCCAGATATACGCGTTGACATTGATTATTGACTAGT
TATTAATAGTAATCAATTACGGGGTCATTAGTTCATAGCCCATATATGGAGTTCCGCGTTACATAACTTA
CGGTAAATGGCCCGCCTGGCTGACCGCCCAACGACCCCCGCCCATTGACGTCAATAATGACGTATGTTCC
CATAGTAACGCCAATAGGGACTTTCCATTGACGTCAATGGGTGGAGTATTTACGGTAAACTGCCCACTTG
GCAGTACATCAAGTGTATCATATGCCAAGTACGCCCCCTATTGACGTCAATGACGGTAAATGGCCCGCCT
GGCATTATGCCCAGTACATGACCTTATGGGACTTTCCTACTTGGCAGTACATCTACGTATTAGTCATCGC
TATTACCATG
