>Addgene plasmid #41816 | hCas9_D10A | depositor partial sequence | sequence record 56504 | Cas9_D10A
GCCACCATGGACAAGAAGTACTCCATTGGGCTCGCTATCGGCACAAACAGCGTCGGCTGGGCCGTCATTA
CGGACGAGTACAAGGTGCCGAGCAAAAAATTCAAAGTTCTGGGCAATACCGATCGCCACAGCATAAAGAA
GAACCTCATTGGCGCCCTCCTGTTCGACTCCGGGGAGACGGCCGAAGCCACGCGGCTCAAAAGAACAGCA
CGGCGCAGATATACCCGCAGAAAGAATCGGATCTGCTACCTGCAGGAGATCTTTAGTAATGAGATGGCTA
AGGTGGATGACTCTTTCTTCCATAGGCTGGAGGAGTCCTTTTTGGTGGAGGAGGATAAAAAGCACGAGCG
CCACCCAATCTTTGGCAATATCGTGGACGAGGTGGCGTACCATGAAAAGTACCCAACCATATATCATCTG
AGGAAGAAGCTTGTAGACAGTACTGATAAGGCTGACTTGCGGTTGATCTATCTCGCGCTGGCGCATATGA
TCAAATTTCGGGGACACTTCCTCATCGAGGGGGACCTGAACCCAGACAACAGCGATGTCGACAAACTCTT
TATCCAACTGGTTCAGACTTACAATCAGCTTTTCGAAGAGAACCCGATCAACGCATCCGGAGTTGACGCC
AAAGCAATCCTGAGCGCTAGGCTGTCCAAATCCCGGCGGCTCGAAAACCTCATCGCACAGCTCCCTGGGG
AGAAGAAGAACGGCCTGTTTGGTAATCTTATCGCCCTGTCACTCGGGCTGACCCCCAACTTTAAATCTAA
CTTCGACCTGGCCGAAGATGCCAAGCTTCAACTGAGCAAAGACACCTACGATGATGATCTCGACAATCTG
CTGGCCCAGATCGGCGACCAGTACGCAGACCTTTTTTTGGCGGCAAAGAACCTGTCAGACGCCATTCTGC
TGAGTGATATTCTGCGAGTGAACACGGAGATCACCAAAGCTCCGCTGAGCGCTAGTATGATCAAGCGCTA
TGATGAGCACCACCAAGACTTGACTTTGCTGAAGGCCCTTGTCAGACAGCAACTGCCTGAGAAGTACAAG
GAAATTTTCTTCGATCAGTCTAAAAATGGCTACGCCGGATACATTGACGGCGGAGCAAGCCAGGAGGAAT
TTTACAAATTTATTAAGCCCATCTTGGAAAAAATGGACGGCACCGAGGAGCTGCTGGTAAAGCTTAACAG
AGAAGATCTGTTGCGCAAACAGCGCACTTTCGACAATGGAAGCATCCCCCACCAGATTCACCTGGGCGAA
CTGCACGCTATCCTCAGGCGGCAAGAGGATTTCTACCCCTTTTTGAAAGATAACAGGGAAAAGATTGAGA
AAATCCTCACATTTCGGATACCCTACTATGTAGGCCCCCTCGCCCGGGGAAATTCCAGATTCGCGTGGAT
GACTCGCAAATCAGAAGAGACCATCACTCCCTGGAACTTCGAGGAAGTCGTGGATAAGGGGGCCTCTGCC
CAGTCCTTCATCGAAAGGATGACTAACTTTGATAAAAATCTGCCTAACGAAAAGGTGCTTCCTAAACACT
CTCTGCTGTACGAGTACTTCACAGTTTATAACGAGCTCACCAAGGTCAAATACGTCACAGAAGGGATGAG
AAAGCCAGCATTCCTGTCTGGAGAGCAGAAGAAAGCTATCGTGGACCTCCTCTTCAAGACGAACCGGAAA
GTTACCGTGAAACAGCTCAAAGAAGACTATTTCAAAAAGATTGAATGTTTCGACTCTGTTGAAATCAGCG
GAGTGGAGGATCGCTTCAACGCATCCCTGGGAACGTATCACGATCTCCTGAAAATCATTAAAGACAAGGA
CTTCCTGGACAATGAGGAGAACGAGGACATTCTTGAGGACATTGTCCTCACCCTTACGTTGTTTGAAGAT
AGGGAGATGATTGAAGAACGCTTGAAAACTTACGCTCATCTCTTCGACGACAAAGTCATGAAACAGCTCA
AGAGGCGCCGATATACAGGATGGGGGCGGCTGTCAAGAAAACTGATCAATGGGATCCGAGACAAGCAGAG
TGGAAAGACAATCCTGGATTTTCTTAAGTCCGATGGATTTGCCAACCGGAACTTCATGCAGTTGATCCAT
GATGACTCTCTCACCTTTAAGGAGGACATCCAGAAAGCACAAGTTTCTGGCCAGGGGGACAGTCTTCACG
AGCACATCGCTAATCTTGCAGGTAGCCCAGCTATCAAAAAGGGAATACTGCAGACCGTTAAGGTCGTGGA
TGAACTCGTCAAAGTAATGGGAAGGCATAAGCCCGAGAATATCGTTATCGAGATGGCCCGAGAGAACCAA
ACTACCCAGAAGGGACAGAAGAACAGTAGGGAAAGGATGAAGAGGATTGAAGAGGGTATAAAAGAACTGG
GGTCCCAAATCCTTAAGGAACACCCAGTTGAAAACACCCAGCTTCAGAATGAGAAGCTCTACCTGTACTA
CCTGCAGAACGGCAGGGACATGTACGTGGATCAGGAACTGGACATCAATCGGCTCTCCGACTACGACGTG
GATCATATCGTGCCCCAGTCTTTTCTCAAAGATGATTCTATTGATAATAAAGTGTTGACAAGATCCGATA
AAAATAGAGGGAAGAGTGATAACGTCCCCTCAGAAGAAGTTGTCAAGAAAATGAAAAATTATTGGCGGCA
GCTGCTGAACGCCAAACTGATCACACAACGGAAGTTCGATAATCTGACTAAGGCTGAACGAGGTGGCCTG
TCTGAGTTGGATAAAGCCGGCTTCATCAAAAGGCAGCTTGTTGAGACACGCCAGATCACCAAGCACGTGG
CCCAAATTCTCGATTCACGCATGAACACCAAGTACGATGAAAATGACAAACTGATTCGAGAGGTGAAAGT
TATTACTCTGAAGTCTAAGCTGGTCTCAGATTTCAGAAAGGACTTTCAGTTTTATAAGGTGAGAGAGATC
AACAATTACCACCATGCGCATGATGCCTACCTGAATGCAGTGGTAGGCACTGCACTTATCAAAAAATATC
CCAAGCTTGAATCTGAATTTGTTTACGGAGACTATAAAGTGTACGATGTTAGGAAAATGATCGCAAAGTC
TGAGCAGGAAATAGGCAAGGCCACCGCTAAGTACTTCTTTTACAGCAATATTATGAATTTTTTCAAGACC
GAGATTACACTGGCCAATGGAGAGATTCGGAAGCGACCACTTATCGAAACAAACGGAGAAACAGGAGAAA
TCGTGTGGGACAAGGGTAGGGATTTCGCGACAGTCCGGAAGGTCCTGTCCATGCCGCAGGTGAACATCGT
TAAAAAGACCGAAGTACAGACCGGAGGCTTCTCCAAGGAAAGTATCCTCCCGAAAAGGAACAGCGACAAG
CTGATCGCACGCAAAAAAGATTGGGACCCCAAGAAATACGGCGGATTCGATTCTCCTACAGTCGCTTACA
GTGTACTGGTTGTGGCCAAAGTGGAGAAAGGGAAGTCTAAAAAACTCAAAAGCGTCAAGGAACTGCTGGG
CATCACAATCATGGAGCGATCAAGCTTCGAAAAAAACCCCATCGACTTTCTCGAGGCGAAAGGATATAAA
GAGGTCAAAAAAGACCTCATCATTAAGCTTCCCAAGTACTCTCTCTTTGAGCTTGAAAACGGCCGGAAAC
GAATGCTCGCTAGTGCGGGCGAGCTGCAGAAAGGTAACGAGCTGGCACTGCCCTCTAAATACGTTAATTT
CTTGTATCTGGCCAGCCACTATGAAAAGCTCAAAGGGTCTCCCGAAGATAATGAGCAGAAGCAGCTGTTC
GTGGAACAACACAAACACTACCTTGATGAGATCATCGAGCAAATAAGCGAATTCTCCAAAAGAGTGATCC
TCGCCGACGCTAACCTCGATAAGGTGCTTTCTGCTTACAATAAGCACAGGGATAAGCCCATCAGGGAGCA
GGCAGAAAACATTATCCACTTGTTTACTCTGACCAACTTGGGCGCGCCTGCAGCCTTCAAGTACTTCGAC
ACCACCATAGACAGAAAGCGGTACACCTCTACAAAGGAGGTCCTGGACGCCACACTGATTCATCAGTCAA
TTACGGGGCTCTATGAAACAAGAATCGACCTCTCTCAGCTCGGTGGAGACAGCAGGGCTGACCCCAAGAA
GAAGAGGAAGGTGTGA
