>Addgene plasmid #41816 | hCas9_D10A | depositor partial sequence | sequence record 57070 | Empty backbone
GTTAGGCGTTTTGCGCTGCTTCGCGATGTACGGGCCAGATATACGCGTTGACATTGATTATTGACTAGTT
ATTAATAGTAATCAATTACGGGGTCATTAGTTCATAGCCCATATATGGAGTTCCGCGTTACATAACTTAC
GGTAAATGGCCCGCCTGGCTGACCGCCCAACGACCCCCGCCCATTGACGTCAATAATGACGTATGTTCCC
ATAGTAACGCCAATAGGGACTTTCCATTGACGTCAATGGGTGGAGTATTTACGGTAAACTGCCCACTTGG
CAGTACATCAAGTGTATCATATGCCAAGTACGCCCCCTATTGACGTCAATGACGGTAAATGGCCCGCCTG
GCATTATGCCCAGTACATGACCTTATGGGACTTTCCTACTTGGCAGTACATCTACGTATTAGTCATCGCT
ATTACCATGGTGATGCGGTTTTGGCAGTACATCAATGGGCGTGGATAGCGGTTTGACTCACGGGGATTTC
CAAGTCTCCACCCCATTGACGTCAATGGGAGTTTGTTTTGGCACCAAAATCAACGGGACTTTCCAAAATG
TCGTAACAACTCCGCCCCATTGACGCAAATGGGCGGTAGGCGTGTACGGTGGGAGGTCTATATAAGCAGA
GCTCGTTTAGTGAACCGTCAGATCGCCTGGAGACGCCATCCACGCTGTTTTGACCTCCATAGAAGACACC
GGGACCGATCCAGCCTCCGGACTCTAGAGGATCGAACCCTTAAGGGTTCGATCCCTACCGGTTAGTAATG
AGTTTAAACGGGGGAGGCTAACTGAAACACGGAAGGAGACAATACCGGAAGGAACCCGCGCTATGACGGC
AATAAAAAGACAGAATAAAACGCACGGGTGTTGGGTCGTTTGTTCATAAACGCGGGGTTCGGTCCCAGGG
CTGGCACTCTGTCGATACCCCACCGAGACCCCATTGGGGCCAATACGCCCGCGTTTCTTCCTTTTCCCCA
CCCCACCCCCCAAGTTCGGGTGAAGGCCCAGGGCTCGCAGCCAACGTCGGGGCGGCAGGCCCTGCCATAG
CAGATCTGCGCAGCTGGGGCTCTAGGGGGTATCCCC
[124 nt withheld, positions 1087-1210]
C
[32 nt withheld, positions 1212-1243]
CA
[57 nt withheld, positions 1246-1302]
A
[49 nt withheld, positions 1304-1352]
CCTTTGACGTTGGAGTCCACGTTCTTT
[37 nt withheld, positions 1380-1416]
ACCCTATCTCGGTCTATTCTTTTGATTTATAAGGGATTTTGGGGATTTCGGCCTATTGGTTAAAAAATGA
GCTGATTTAACAAAAATTTAACGCGAATTAATTCTGTGGAATGTGTGTCAGTTAGGGTGTGGAAAGTCCC
CAGGCTCCCCAGCAGGCAGAAGTATGCAAAGCATGCATCTCAATTAGTCAGCAACCAGGTGTGGAAAGTC
CCCAGGCTCCCCAGCAGGCAGAAGTATGCAAAGCATGCATCTCAATTAGTCAGCAACCATAGTCCCGCCC
CTAACTCCGCCCATCCCGCCCCTAACTCCGCCCAGTTCCGCCCATTCTCCGCCCCATGGCTGACTAATTT
TTTTTATTTATGCAGAGGCCGAGGCCGCCTCTGCCTCTGAGCTATTCCAGAAGTAGTGAGGAGGCTTTTT
TGGAGGCCTAGGCTTTTGCAAAAAGCTCCCGGGAGCTTGTATATCCATTTTCGGATCTGATCAAGAGACA
GGATGAGGATCGTTTCGCATGATTGAACAAGATGGATTGCACGCAGGTTCTCCGGCCGCTTGGGTGGAGA
GGCTATTCGGCTATGACTGGGCACAACAGACAATCGGCTGCTCTGATGCCGCCGTGTTCCGGCTGTCAGC
GCAGGGGCGCCCGGTTCTTTTTGTCAAGACCGACCTGTCCGGTGCCCTGAATGAACTGCAGGACGAGGCA
GCGCGGCTATCGTGGCTGGCCACGACGGGCGTTCCTTGCGCAGCTGTGCTCGACGTTGTCACTGAAGCGG
GAAGGGACTGGCTGCTATTGGGCGAAGTGCCGGGGCAGGATCTCCTGTCATCTCACCTTGCTCCTGCCGA
GAAAGTATCCATCATGGCTGATGCAATGCGGCGGCTGCATACGCTTGATCCGGCTACCTGCCCATTCGAC
CACCAAGCGAAACATCGCATCGAGCGAGCACGTACTCGGATGGAAGCCGGTCTTGTCGATCAGGATGATC
TGGACGAAGAGCATCAGGGGCTCGCGCCAGCCGAACTGTTCGCCAGGCTCAAGGCGCGCATGCCCGACGG
CGAGGATCTCGTCGTGACCCATGGCGATGCCTGCTTGCCGAATATCATGGTGGAAAATGGCCGCTTTTCT
GGATTCATCGACTGTGGCCGGCTGGGTGTGGCGGACCGCTATCAGGACATAGCGTTGGCTACCCGTGATA
TTGCTGAAGAGCTTGGCGGCGAATGGGCTGACCGCTTCCTCGTGCTTTACGGTATCGCCGCTCCCGATTC
GCAGCGCATCGCCTTCTATCGCCTTCTTGACGAGTTCTTCTGAGCGGGACTCTGGGGTTCGCGAAATGAC
CGACCAAGCGACGCCCAACCTGCCATCACGAGATTTCGATTCCACCGCCGCCTTCTATGAAAGGTTGGGC
TTCGGAATCGTTTTCCGGGACGCCGGCTGGATGATCCTCCAGCGCGGGGATCTCATGCTGGAGTTCTTCG
CCCACCCCAACTTGTTTATTGCAGCTTATAATGGTTACAAATAAAGCAATAGCATCACAAATTTCACAAA
TAAAGCATTTTTTTCACTGCATTCTAGTTGTGGTTTGTCCAAACTCATCAATGTATCTTATCATGTCTGT
ATACCGTCGACCTCTAGCTAGAGCTTGGCGTAATCATGGTCATAGCTGTTTCCTGTGTGAAATTGTTATC
CGCTCACAATTCCACACAACATACGAGCCGGAAGCATAAAGTGTAAAGCCTGGGGTGCCTAATGAGTGAG
CTAACTCACATTAATTGCGTTGCGCTCACTGCCCGCTTTCCAGTCGGGAAACCTGTCGTGCCAGCTGCAT
TAATGAATCGGCCAACGCGCGGGGAGAGGCGGTTTGCGTATTGGGCGCTCTTCCGCTTCCTCGCTCACTG
ACTCGCTGCGCTCGGTCGTTCGGCTGCGGCGAGCGGTATCAGCTCACTCAAAGGCGGTAATACGGTTATC
CACAGAATCAGGGGATAACGCAGGAAAGAACATGTGAGCAAAAGGCCAGCAAAAGGCCAGGAACCGTAAA
AAGGCCGCGTTGCTGGCGTTTTTCCATAGGCTCCGCCCCCCTGACGAGCATCACAAAAATCGACGCTCAA
GTCAGAGGTGGCGAAACCCGACAGGACTATAAAGATACCAGGCGTTTCCCCCTGGAAGCTCCCTCGTGCG
CTCTCCTGTTCCGACCCTGCCGCTTACCGGATACCTGTCCGCCTTTCTCCCTTCGGGAAGCGTGGCGCTT
TCTCAATGCTCACGCTGTAGGTATCTCAGTTCGGTGTAGGTCGTTCGCTCCAAGCTGGGCTGTGTGCACG
AACCCCCCGTTCAGCCCGACCGCTGCGCCTTATCCGGTAACTATCGTCTTGAGTCCAACCCGGTAAGACA
CGACTTATCGCCACTGGCAGCAGCCACTGGTAACAGGATTAGCAGAGCGAGGTATGTAGGCGGTGCTACA
GAGTTCTTGAAGTGGTGGCCTAACTACGGCTACACTAGAAGGACAGTATTTGGTATCTGCGCTCTGCTGA
AGCCAGTTACCTTCGGAAAAAGAGTTGGTAGCTCTTGATCCGGCAAACAAACCACCGCTGGTAGCGGTGG
TTTTTTTGTTTGCAAGCAGCAGATTACGCGCAGAAAAAAAGGATCTCAAGAAGATCCTTTGATCTTTTCT
ACGGGGTCTGACGCTCAGTGGAACGAAAACTCACGTTAAGGGATTTTGGTCATGAGATTATCAAAAAGGA
TCTTCACCTAGATCCTTTTAAATTAAAAATGAAGTTTTAAATCAATCTAAAGTATATATGAGTAAACTTG
GTCTGACAGTTACCAATGCTTAATCAGTGAGGCACCTATCTCAGCGATCTGTCTATTTCGTTCATCCATA
GTTGCCTGACTCCCCGTCGTGTAGATAACTACGATACGGGAGGGCTTACCATCTGGCCCCAGTGCTGCAA
TGATACCGCGAGACCCACGCTCACCGGCTCCAGATTTATCAGCAATAAACCAGCCAGCCGGAAGGGCCGA
GCGCAGAAGTGGTCCTGCAACTTTATCCGCCTCCATCCAGTCTATTAATTGTTGCCGGGAAGCTAGAGTA
AGTAGTTCGCCAGTTAATAGTTTGCGCAACGTTGTTGCCATTGCTACAGGCATCGTGGTGTCACGCTCGT
CGTTTGGTATGGCTTCATTCAGCTCCGGTTCCCAACGATCAAGGCGAGTTACATGATCCCCCATGTTGTG
CAAAAAAGCGGTTAGCTCCTTCGGTCCTCCGATCGTTGTCAGAAGTAAGTTGGCCGCAGTGTTATCACTC
ATGGTTATGGCAGCACTGCATAATTCTCTTACTGTCATGCCATCCGTAAGATGCTTTTCTGTGACTGGTG
AGTACTCAACCAAGTCATTCTGAGAATAGTGTATGCGGCGACCGAGTTGCTCTTGCCCGGCGTCAATACG
GGATAATACCGCGCCACATAGCAGAACTTTAAAAGTGCTCATCATTGGAAAACGTTCTTCGGGGCGAAAA
CTCTCAAGGATCTTACCGCTGTTGAGATCCAGTTCGATGTAACCCACTCGTGCACCCAACTGATCTTCAG
CATCTTTTACTTTCACCAGCGTTTCTGGGTGAGCAAAAACAGGAAGGCAAAATGCCGCAAAAAAGGGAAT
AAGGGCGACACGGAAATGTTGAATACTCATACTCTTCCTTTTTCAATATTATTGAAGCATTTATCAGGGT
TATTGTCTCATGAGCGGATACATATTTGAATGTATTTAGAAAAATAAACAAATAGGGGTTCCGCGCACAT
TTCCCCGAAAAGTGCCACCTGACGTCGACGGATCGGGAGATCTCCCGATCCCCTATGGTCGACTCTCAGT
ACAATCTGCTCTGATGCCGCATAGTTAAGCCAGTATCTGCTCCCTGCTTGTGTGTTGGAGGTCGCTGAGT
AGTGCGCGAGCAAAATTTAAGCTACAACAAGGCAAGGCTTGACCGACAATTGCATGAAGAATCTGCTTAG
G
