>Addgene plasmid #41816 | hCas9_D10A | addgene partial sequence | sequence record 57092 | CMV-F 5'-CGCAAATGGGCGGTAGGCGTG-3'
AGCAGAGCTCGTTTAGTGAACCGTCAGATCGCCTGGAGACGCCATCCACGCTGTTTTGACCTCCATAGAA
GACACCGGGACCGATCCAGCCTCCGGACTCTAGAGGATCGAACCCTTGCCACCATGGACAAGAAGTACTC
CATTGGGCTCGCTATCGGCACAAACAGCGTCGGCTGGGCCGTCATTACGGACGAGTACAAGGTGCCGAGC
AAAAAATTCAAAGTTCTGGGCAATACCGATCGCCACAGCATAAAGAAGAACCTCATTGGCGCCCTCCTGT
TCGACTCCGGGGAGACGGCCGAAGCCACGCGGCTCAAAAGAACAGCACGGCGCAGATATACCCGCAGAAA
GAATCGGATCTGCTACCTGCAGGAGATCTTTAGTAATGAGATGGCTAAGGTGGATGACTCTTTCTTCCAT
AGGCTGGAGGAGTCCTTTTTGGTGGAGGAGGATAAAAAGCACGAGCGCCACCCAATCTTTGGCAATATCG
TGGACGAGGTGGCGTACCATGAAAAGTACCCAACCATATATCATCTGAGGAAGAAGCTTGTAGACAGTAC
TGATAAGGCTGACTTGCGGTTGATCTATCTCGCGCTGGCGCATATGATCAAATTTCGGGGACACTTCCTC
ATCGAGGGGGACCTGAACCCAGACAACAGCGATGTCGACAAACTCTTTATCCAACTGGTTCAGACTTACA
ATCAGCTTTTCGAAGAGAACCCGATCAACGCATCCGGAGTTGACGCCAAAGCAATCCTGAGCGCTAGGCT
GTCCAAATCCCGGCGGCTCGAAAACCTCATCGCACAGCTCCCTGGGGAGAAGAAGAACGGCCTGTTTGGT
AATCTTATCGCCCTGTCACTCGGGCTGACCCCCAACTTTAAATCTAACTTCGACCTGGCCGAAGATGCCA
AGCTTCAACTGAGCAAAGACACCTACGATGATGATCTCGACAATCTGCTGGCCCAGATCGGCGACCAGTA
CGCAGACCTTTTTTTGGCGGCAAAGAACCTGTCAGA
