>Addgene plasmid #41816 | hCas9_D10A | addgene partial sequence | sequence record 57093 | TK-pA-R 5'-ttgtctccttccgtgtttca-3'
ACTCATTACTAACCGGTAGGGATCGAACCCTTTCACACCTTCCTCTTCTTCTTGGGGTCAGCCCTGCTGT
CTCCACCGAGCTGAGAGAGGTCGATTCTTGTTTCATAGAGCCCCGTAATTGACTGATGAATCAGTGTGGC
GTCCAGGACCTCCTTTGTAGAGGTGTACCGCTTTCTGTCTATGGTGGTGTCGAAGTACTTGAAGGCTGCA
GGCGCGCCCAAGTTGGTCAGAGTAAACAAGTGGATAATGTTTTCTGCCTGCTCCCTGATGGGCTTATCCC
TGTGCTTATTGTAAGCAGAAAGCACCTTATCGAGGTTAGCGTCGGCGAGGATCACTCTTTTGGAGAATTC
GCTTATTTGCTCGATGATCTCATCAAGGTAGTGTTTGTGTTGTTCCACGAACAGCTGCTTCTGCTCATTA
TCTTCGGGAGACCCTTTGAGCTTTTCATAGTGGCTGGCCAGATACAAGAAATTAACGTATTTAGAGGGCA
GTGCCAGCTCGTTACCTTTCTGCAGCTCGCCCGCACTAGCGAGCATTCGTTTCCGGCCGTTTTCAAGCTC
AAAGAGAGAGTACTTGGGAAGCTTAATGATGAGGTCTTTTTTGACCTCTTTATATCCTTTCGCCTCGAGA
AAGTCGATGGGGTTTTTTTCGAAGCTTGATCGCTCCATGATTGTGATGCCCAGCAGTTCCTTGACGCTTT
TGAGTTTTTTAGACTTCCCTTTCTCCACTTTGGCCACAACCAGTACACTGTAAGCGACTGTAGGAGAATC
GAATCCGCCGTATTTCTTGGGGTCCCAATCTTTTTTGCGTGCGATCAGCTTGTCGCTGTTCCTTTTCGGG
AGGATACTTTCCTTGGAGAAGCCTCCGGTCTGTACTTCGGTCTTTTTAACGATGTTCACCTGCGGCATGG
ACAGGACCTTCCGGACTGTCGCGAAATCCCTACCCTTGTCCCACACGATTTCTCCTGTTTCTCCGTTTGT
TTCGA
