>Addgene plasmid #41816 | hCas9_D10A | addgene partial sequence | sequence record 72843 | hdCas9-R2 5'-CCGGCTTTATCCAACTCAGAC-3'
AACTTCCGTTGTGTGATCAGTTTGGCGTTCAGCAGCTGCCGCCAATAATTTTTCATTTTCTTGACAACTT
CTTCTGAGGGGACGTTATCACTCTTCCCTCTATTTTTATCGGATCTTGTCAACACTTTATTATCAATAGA
ATCATCTTTGAGAAAAGACTGGGGCACGATATGATCCACGTCGTAGTCGGAGAGCCGATTGATGTCCAGT
TCCTGATCCACGTACATGTCCCTGCCGTTCTGCAGGTAGTACAGGTAGAGCTTCTCATTCTGAAGCTGGG
TGTTTTCAACTGGGTGTTCCTTAAGGATTTGGGACCCCAGTTCTTTTATACCCTCTTCAATCCTCTTCAT
CCTTTCCCTACTGTTCTTCTGTCCCTTCTGGGTAGTTTGGTTCTCTCGGGCCATCTCGATAACGATATTC
TCGGGCTTATGCCTTCCCATTACTTTGACGAGTTCATCCACGACCTTAACGGTCTGCAGTATTCCCTTTT
TGATAGCTGGGCTACCTGCAAGATTAGCGATGTGCTCGTGAAGACTGTCCCCCTGGCCAGAAACTTGTGC
TTTCTGGATGTCCTCCTTAAAGGTGAGAGAGTCATCATGGATCAACTGCATGAAGTTCCTGTTGGCAAAT
CCATCGGACTTAAGAAAATCCAGGATTGTCTTTCCACTCTGCTTGTCTCGGATCCCATTGATCAGTTTTC
TTGACAGCCGCCCCCATCCTGTATATCGGCGCCTCTTGAGCTGTTTCATGACTTTGTCGTCGAAGAGATG
AGCGTAAGTTTTCAAGCGTTCTTCAATCATCTCCCTATCTTCAAACAACGTAAGGGTGAGGACAATGTCC
TCAAGAATGTCCTCGTTCTCCTCATTGTCCAGGAAGTCCTTGTCTTTAATGATTTTCAGGAGATCGTGAT
ACGTTCCCAGGGATGCGTTGAAGCGATCCTCCACTCCGCTG
