>Addgene plasmid #41816 | hCas9_D10A | addgene partial sequence | sequence record 72847 | CMV-F 5'-CGCAAATGGGCGGTAGGCGTG-3'
GTTTAGTGAACCGTCAGATCGCCTGGAGACGCCATCCACGCTGTTTTGACCTCCATAGAAGACACCGGGA
CCGATCCAGCCTCCGGACTCTAGAGGATCGAACCCTTGCCACCATGGACAAGAAGTACTCCATTGGGCTC
GCTATCGGCACAAACAGCGTCGGCTGGGCCGTCATTACGGACGAGTACAAGGTGCCGAGCAAAAAATTCA
AAGTTCTGGGCAATACCGATCGCCACAGCATAAAGAAGAACCTCATTGGCGCCCTCCTGTTCGACTCCGG
GGAGACGGCCGAAGCCACGCGGCTCAAAAGAACAGCACGGCGCAGATATACCCGCAGAAAGAATCGGATC
TGCTACCTGCAGGAGATCTTTAGTAATGAGATGGCTAAGGTGGATGACTCTTTCTTCCATAGGCTGGAGG
AGTCCTTTTTGGTGGAGGAGGATAAAAAGCACGAGCGCCACCCAATCTTTGGCAATATCGTGGACGAGGT
GGCGTACCATGAAAAGTACCCAACCATATATCATCTGAGGAAGAAGCTTGTAGACAGTACTGATAAGGCT
GACTTGCGGTTGATCTATCTCGCGCTGGCGCATATGATCAAATTTCGGGGACACTTCCTCATCGAGGGGG
ACCTGAACCCAGACAACAGCGATGTCGACAAACTCTTTATCCAACTGGTTCAGACTTACAATCAGCTTTT
CGAAGAGAACCCGATCAACGCATCCGGAGTTGACGCCAAAGCAATCCTGAGCGCTAGGCTGTCCAAATCC
CGGCGGCTCGAAAACCTCATCGCACAGCTCCCTGGGGAGAAGAAGAACGGCCTGTTTGGTAATCTTATCG
CCCTGTCACTCGGGCTGACCCCCAACTTTAAATCTAACTTCGACCTGGCCGAAGATGCCAAGCTTCAACT
GAGCAAAGACACCTACGATGATGATCTCGACAATCTGCTGGCC
