>Addgene plasmid #41816 | hCas9_D10A | addgene partial sequence | sequence record 72850 | hdCas9-R2 5'-CCGGCTTTATCCAACTCAGAC-3'
ATTATCGAACTTCCGTTGTGTGATCAGTTTGGCGTTCAGCAGCTGCCGCCAATAATTTTTCATTTTCTTG
ACAACTTCTTCTGAGGGGACGTTATCACTCTTCCCTCTATTTTTATCGGATCTTGTCAACACTTTATTAT
CAATAGAATCATCTTTGAGAAAAGACTGGGGCACGATATGATCCACGTCGTAGTCGGAGAGCCGATTGAT
GTCCAGTTCCTGATCCACGTACATGTCCCTGCCGTTCTGCAGGTAGTACAGGTAGAGCTTCTCATTCTGA
AGCTGGGTGTTTTCAACTGGGTGTTCCTTAAGGATTTGGGACCCCAGTTCTTTTATACCCTCTTCAATCC
TCTTCATCCTTTCCCTACTGTTCTTCTGTCCCTTCTGGGTAGTTTGGTTCTCTCGGGCCATCTCGATAAC
GATATTCTCGGGCTTATGCCTTCCCATTACTTTGACGAGTTCATCCACGACCTTAACGGTCTGCAGTATT
CCCTTTTTGATAGCTGGGCTACCTGCAAGATTAGCGATGTGCTCGTGAAGACTGTCCCCCTGGCCAGAAA
CTTGTGCTTTCTGGATGTCCTCCTTAAAGGTGAGAGAGTCATCATGGATCAACTGCATGAAGTTCCTGTT
GGCAAATCCATCGGACTTAAGAAAATCCAGGATTGTCTTTCCACTCTGCTTGTCTCGGATCCCATTGATC
AGTTTTCTTGACAGCCGCCCCCATCCTGTATATCGGCGCCTCTTGAGCTGTTTCATGACTTTGTCGTCGA
AGAGATGAGCGTAAGTTTTCAAGCGTTCTTCAATCATCTCCCTATCTTCAAACAACGTAAGGGTGAGGAC
AATGTCCTCAAGAATGTCCTCGTTCTCCTCATTGTCCAGGAAGTCCTTGTCTTTAATGATTTTCA
